>Addgene plasmid #78492 | pCRRNAcos | depositor full sequence | sequence record 158765 | pCRRNAcos sequence 2870 bps
AAGACGAAAGGGCCTCGTGATACGCCTATTTTTATAGGTTAATGTCATGATAATAATGGTTTCTTAGACG
TCGGAATTGCCAGCTGGGGCGCCCTCTGGTAAGGTTGGGAAGCCCTGCAAAGTAAACTGGATGGCTTTCT
TGCCGCCAAGGATCTGATGGCGCAGGGGATCAAGATCTGATCAAGAGACAGGATGAGGATCGTTTCGCAT
GATTGAACAAGATGGATTGCACGCAGGTTCTCCGGCCGCTTGGGTGGAGAGGCTATTCGGCTATGACTGG
GCACAACAGACAATCGGCTGCTCTGATGCCGCCGTGTTCCGGCTGTCAGCGCAGGGGCGCCCGGTTCTTT
TTGTCAAGACCGACCTGTCCGGTGCCCTGAATGAACTGCAGGACGAGGCAGCGCGGCTATCGTGGCTGGC
CACGACGGGCGTTCCTTGCGCAGCTGTGCTCGACGTTGTCACTGAAGCGGGAAGGGACTGGCTGCTATTG
GGCGAAGTGCCGGGGCAGGATCTCCTGTCATCTCACCTTGCTCCTGCCGAGAAAGTATCCATCATGGCTG
ATGCAATGCGGCGGCTGCATACGCTTGATCCGGCTACCTGCCCATTCGACCACCAAGCGAAACATCGCAT
CGAGCGAGCACGTACTCGGATGGAAGCCGGTCTTGTCGATCAGGATGATCTGGACGAAGAGCATCAGGGG
CTCGCGCCAGCCGAACTGTTCGCCAGGCTCAAGGCGCGCATGCCCGACGGCGAGGATCTCGTCGTGACCC
ATGGCGATGCCTGCTTGCCGAATATCATGGTGGAAAATGGCCGCTTTTCTGGATTCATCGACTGTGGCCG
GCTGGGTGTGGCGGACCGCTATCAGGACATAGCGTTGGCTACCCGTGATATTGCTGAAGAGCTTGGCGGC
GAATGGGCTGACCGCTTCCTCGTGCTTTACGGTATCGCCGCTCCCGATTCGCAGCGCATCGCCTTCTATC
GCCTTCTTGACGAGTTCTTCTGAGCGGGACTCTGGGGTTCGAGAGCTCGCTTGGACTCCTGTTGATAGAT
CCAGTAATGACCTCAGAACTCCATCTGGATTTGTTCAGAACGCTCGGTTGCCGCCGGGCGTTTTTTATTG
GTGAGAATCCAAGCACTAGTCATGACCAAAATCCCTTAACGTGAGTTTTCGTTCCACTGAGCGTCAGACC
CCGTAGAAAAGATCAAAGGATCTTCTTGAGATCCTTTTTTTCTGCGCGTAATCTGCTGCTTGCAAACAAA
AAAACCACCGCTACCAGCGGTGGTTTGTTTGCCGGATCAAGAGCTACCAACTCTTTTTCCGAAGGTAACT
GGCTTCAGCAGAGCGCAGATACCAAATACTGTCCTTCTAGTGTAGCCGTAGTTAGGCCACCACTTCAAGA
ACTCTGTAGCACCGCCTACATACCTCGCTCTGCTAATCCTGTTACCAGTGGCTGCTGCCAGTGGCGATAA
GTCGTGTCTTACCGGGTTGGACTCAAGACGATAGTTACCGGATAAGGCGCAGCGGTCGGGCTGAACGGGG
GGTTCGTGCACACAGCCCAGCTTGGAGCGAACGACCTACACCGAACTGAGATACCTACAGCGTGAGCATT
GAGAAAGCGCCACGCTTCCCGAAGGGAGAAAGGCGGACAGGTATCCGGTAAGCGGCAGGGTCGGAACAGG
AGAGCGCACGAGGGAGCTTCCAGGGGGAAACGCCTGGTATCTTTATAGTCCTGTCGGGTTTCGCCACCTC
TGACTTGAGCGTCGATTTTTGTGATGCTCGTCAGGGGGGCGGAGCCTATGGAAAAACGCCAGCAACGCGG
CCTTTTTACGGTTCCTGGCCTTTTGCTGGCCTTTTGCTCACATGTTCTTTCCTGCGTTATCCCCTGATTC
TGTGGATAACCGTATTACCGCCTTTGAGTGAGCTGATACCGCTCGCCGCAGCCGAACGCCCCAAAAAGCC
TCGCTTTCAGCACCTGTCGTTTCCTTTCTTTTCAGAGGGTATTTTAAATAAAAACATTAAGTTATGACGA
AGAAGAACGGAAACGCCTTAAACCGGAAAATTTTCATAAATAGCGAAAACCCGCGAGGTCGCCGCCCCGT
AACCTGTCGGATCACCGGAAAGGACCCGTAAAGTGATAATGATTATCATCTACATATCACAACGTGCGTG
GAGGGTCTAGGGCGGCGGATTTGTCCTACTCAGGAGAGCGTTCACCGACAAACAACAGATAAAACGAAAG
GCCCAGTCTTTCGACTGAGCCTTTCGTTTTATTTGATGCCTCTAGCACGCGTACCATGGGATCCTATTTC
TTAATAACTAAAAATATGGTATAATACTCTTAATAAATGCAGTAATACAGGGGCTTTTCAAGACTGAAGT
CTAGCTGAGACAAATAGTGCGATTACGAAATTTTTTAGACAAAAATAGTCTACGAGGTTTTAGAGCTATG
CTGTTTTGAATGGTCCCAAAACTGAGACCAGTCTCGGAAGCTCAAAGGTCTCGTTTTAGAGCTATGCTGT
TTTGAATGGTCCCAAAACTTCAGCACACTGAGACTTGTTGAGTTGAATTCATGAGTATTAAGTATTGTTT
TATGGCTGATAAATTTCTTTGAATTTCTCCTTGATTATTTGTTATAAAAGTTATAAAATAATCTTGTTGG
AACCATTCAAAACAGCATAGCAAGTTAAAATAAGGCTAGTCCGTTATCAACTTGAAAAAGTGGCACCGAG
TCGGTGCTTTTTTTGATACTTCTATTCTACTCTGACTGCAAACCAAAAAAACAAGCGCTTTCAAAACGCT
TGTTTTATCATTTTTAGGGAAATTAATCTCTTAATCCTTTTATCATTCTACATTTAGGCGCTGCCATCTT
Features (pLannotate 1.2.2; 10 found; start..end, strand, type, name):
     58..177     +  CDS            tnpA (fragment): TN5P_ECOLX - Also known as tnp. Experimental evidence at protein level: Swiss-Prot protein existence level 1. Mediates transposition of transposon Tn5 by a 'cut and paste' mechanism. First, the monomeric transposase binds the 19 bp inverted DNA repeats flanking the transposon. Then, dimerization of the DNA- bound transposase creates a synaptic DNA complex. After nicking of the first DNA strand, excision of the transposon proceeds through a series of intermediates. The transposase then mediates the insertion of the transposon at a new site by strand transfer. The activity of the wild- type tran
    209..1000    +  CDS            neo: KKA2_KLEPN - Also known as kan, nptII. Experimental evidence at protein level: Swiss-Prot protein existence level 1. Resistance to kanamycin, neomycin, paromomycin, ribostamycin, butirosin and gentamicin B. From Klebsiella pneumoniae.
   1034..1128    +  terminator     lambda t0 terminator: transcription terminator from phage lambda
   1216..1804    +  rep_origin     ori: high-copy-number ColE1/pMB1/pBR322/pUC origin of replication
   1951..2174    +  misc_feature   cos (fragment): lambda cos site; allows packaging into phage lambda particles
   2189..2275    -  terminator     rrnB T1 terminator: Escherichia coli rrnB; transcription terminator T1 from the E. coli rrnB gene
   2305..2436    +  misc_feature   crRNA leader: crRNA leader sequence for the Streptococcus pyogenes CRISPR/Cas system
   2437..2472    +  repeat_region  DR: direct repeat for the Streptococcus pyogenes CRISPR/Cas system
   2503..2538    +  repeat_region  DR: direct repeat for the Streptococcus pyogenes CRISPR/Cas system
   2659..2737    +  misc_RNA       tracrRNA: trans-activating CRISPR RNA for the Streptococcus pyogenes CRISPR/Cas9 system
