[The description below was written by a language model from this plasmid's Addgene catalogue record and pLannotate feature annotations shown in this document.]
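Description:
pCRRNAcos is a small, high-copy bacterial plasmid built on a pUC19 backbone whose selection marker has been changed to kanamycin resistance. It replicates in E. coli from the ColE1/pUC-type origin and is selected through a neo (nptII) aminoglycoside phosphotransferase gene, which is followed by a phage lambda t0 terminator. A short Tn5 transposase fragment annotated just upstream of neo is most likely residual sequence carried along with the resistance cassette rather than a functional element. The catalogue lists the vector at 2650 bp, whereas the deposited full sequence is 2870 nt.

The payload is a minimal Streptococcus pyogenes CRISPR RNA module. The native crRNA leader, which the record says supplies the wild-type crRNA promoter, precedes two 36-bp direct repeats separated by a short gap of about 30 bp. This is the position a spacer occupies in a CRISPR array, although the record does not say what sequence sits there or which target, if any, it specifies. A tracrRNA is encoded downstream on the same strand, and an rrnB T1 terminator lies upstream of the leader in the opposite orientation. The catalogue gives the insert species as E. coli, although the CRISPR elements are annotated as S. pyogenes. No Cas9 gene is present, so the nuclease must be provided separately. Parts of the plasmid derive from the pCas9 and pCRISPR plasmids.

The plasmid also carries a fragment of the lambda cos site, which allows packaging into phage lambda particles, giving it cosmid-like properties. The associated work concerns the consequences of Cas9 cleavage in the E. coli chromosome, consistent with use as a guide RNA donor.
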