Addgene plasmid #78492: pCRRNAcos
Purpose: Transcription of Streptococcus pyogenes crRNA and tracrRNA under the wildtype crRNA promoter.
Depositing lab: David Bikard. Depositing organization: Institut Pasteur. Publication: Consequences of Cas9 cleavage in the chromosome of Escherichia coli. Cui L, Bikard D. Nucleic Acids Res. 2016 Apr 8. pii: gkw223. 10.1093/nar/gkw223 PubMed 27060147.
Backbone
  Vector backbone: pUC19
  Total vector size (bp): 2650
  Modifications to backbone: changed to be Kanamycin resistant
  Vector type: Bacterial Expression
Growth in bacteria
  Bacterial resistance: Kanamycin, 50 μg/mL
  Growth temperature: 37°C
  Growth strain: DH5alpha
  Copy number: High Copy
Gene/Insert
  Gene/Insert name: tracrRNA
  Species: E. coli
Resource information
  A portion of this plasmid was derived from a plasmid made by: pCas9 and pCRISPR (Jiang, 2013, Nat. Biotech.)
Terms and licenses: Academic/Nonprofit Terms; Industry Terms: Not Available to Industry
How to cite: pCRRNAcos was a gift from David Bikard (Addgene plasmid # 78492 ; http://n2t.net/addgene:78492 ; RRID:Addgene_78492)
