>Addgene plasmid #78492 | pCRRNAcos | depositor partial sequence | sequence record 146390 | crRNA and tracrRNA
AAAAAAAGCACCGACTCGGTGCCACTTTTTCAAGTTGATAACGGACTAGCCTTATTTTAACTTGCTATGC
TGTTTTGAATGGTTCCAACAAGATTATTTTATAACTTTTATAACAAATAATCAAGGAGAAATTCAAAGAA
ATTTATCAGCCATAAAACAATACTTAATACTCATGAATTCAACTCAACAAGTCTCAGTGTGCTGAAGTTT
TGGGACCATTCAAAACAGCATAGCTCTAAAACGAGACCTTTGAGCTTCCGAGACTGGTCTCAGTTTTGGG
ACCATTCAAAACAGCATAGCTCTAAAAC
