>Addgene plasmid #78492 | pCRRNAcos | addgene partial sequence | sequence record 155714 | pBRforEco 5'-AATAGGCGTATCACGAGGC-3'
ATGATAAAAGGATTAAGAGATTAATTTCCCTAAAAATGATAAAACAAGCGTTTTGAAAGCGCTTGTTTTT
TTGGTTTGCAGTCAGAGTAGAATAGAAGTATCAAAAAAAGCACCGACTCGGTGCCACTTTTTCAAGTTGA
TAACGGACTAGCCTTATTTTAACTTGCTATGCTGTTTTGAATGGTTCCAACAAGATTATTTTATAACTTT
TATAACAAATAATCAAGGAGAAATTCAAAGAAATTTATCAGCCATAAAACAATACTTAATACTCATGAAT
TCAACTCAACAAGTCTCAGTGTGCTGAAGTTTTGGGACCATTCAAAACAGCATAGCTCTAAAACGAGACC
TTTGAGCTTCCGAGACTGGTCTCAGTTTTGGGACCATTCAAAACAGCATAGCTCTAAAACCTCGTAGACT
ATTTTTGTCTAAAAAATTTCGTAATCGCACTATTTGTCTCAGCTAGACTTCAGTCTTGAAAAGCCCCTGT
ATTACTGCATTTATTAAGAGTATTATACCATATTTTTAGTTATTAAGAAATAGGATCCCATGGTACGCGT
GCTAGAGGCATCAAATAAAACGAAAGGCTCAGTCGAAAGACTGGGCCTTTCGTTTTATCTGTTGTTTGTC
GGTGAACGCTCTCCTGAGTAGGACAAATCCGCCGCCCTAGACCCTCCACGCACGTTGTGATATGTAGATG
ATAATCATTATCACTTTACGGGTCCTTTCCGGTGATCCGACAGGTTACGGGGCGGCGACCTCGCGGGTT
